Addgene plasmid #26692: EBV BGLF4 KD
Depositing lab: Robert Kalejta. Depositing organization: University of Wisconsin, Madison. Publication: Cyclin-dependent kinase-like function is shared by the beta- and gamma- subset of the conserved herpesvirus protein kinases. Kuny CV, Chinchilla K, Culbertson MR, Kalejta RF. PLoS Pathog. 2010 . 6(9):. 10.1371/journal.ppat.1001092 PubMed 20838604.
Backbone
  Vector backbone: pCGN
  Backbone size w/o insert (bp): 5000
  Vector type: Mammalian Expression
Growth in bacteria
  Bacterial resistance: Ampicillin, 100 μg/mL
  Growth temperature: 37°C
  Growth strain: DH5alpha
  Copy number: High Copy
Gene/Insert
  Gene/Insert name: BGLF4
  Species: Epstein Bar Virus (EBV)
  Mutation: Kinase deficient mutant: Lysine 102 mutated to Isoleucine
  GenBank ID: DQ279927
  Tag / fusion protein: HA (N terminal on backbone)
  Cloning method: Restriction Enzyme; 5′ cloning site XbaI (not destroyed); 3′ cloning site BamHI (not destroyed)
  Sequencing primers: 5′ CMV-F; 3′ Bglob-pA-R
Terms and licenses: Academic/Nonprofit Terms; Industry Terms: Not Available to Industry
Depositor comments: BGLF4 Accession No.: DQ279927
How to cite: EBV BGLF4 KD was a gift from Robert Kalejta (Addgene plasmid # 26692 ; http://n2t.net/addgene:26692 ; RRID:Addgene_26692)
