[The description below was written by a language model from this plasmid's Addgene catalogue record.]
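Description:
EBV BGLF4 KD is a mammalian expression plasmid built on the pCGN backbone (about 5 kb without the insert) that carries a kinase-deficient version of BGLF4, the conserved herpesvirus protein kinase encoded by Epstein-Barr virus. It is propagated in E. coli as a high-copy plasmid under ampicillin selection. The record lists no mammalian selection marker, so it appears intended for transient transfection rather than stable line generation, although this is not stated.

The BGLF4 open reading frame was inserted between XbaI and BamHI sites, both of which remain intact, placing it in frame with an HA epitope tag supplied by the backbone at the N terminus. The tag allows the protein to be detected or immunoprecipitated with anti-HA antibodies. The promoter is not named explicitly. However, the listed sequencing primers (a CMV forward primer and a beta-globin polyadenylation reverse primer) suggest that the insert sits between a CMV promoter and a beta-globin polyA signal. The defining feature is a point mutation changing lysine 102 to isoleucine, which the depositor describes as rendering the kinase deficient. Substitutions of this kind typically target the conserved catalytic lysine needed for ATP binding and phosphotransfer.

The associated publication examines cyclin-dependent kinase-like activity shared by the beta- and gammaherpesvirus protein kinases. In that context, this construct most plausibly serves as a catalytically inactive negative control alongside wild-type BGLF4, distinguishing effects that require kinase activity from those due simply to expressing the protein. No feature table accompanies the record, so origins of replication and other backbone elements cannot be confirmed.
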