>Addgene plasmid #26692 | EBV BGLF4 KD | addgene partial sequence | sequence record 32933 | 26692 with CMV-F
ACCGGGACCGATCCAGCCTCCGGGGGATCTTGGTGGCGTGAAACTCCCGCACCTCTTCGGCCAGCGCCTT
GTAGAAGCGCGTATGGCTTCTAGCTATCCTTATGACGTGCCTGACTATGCCAGCCTGGGAGGACCTTCTA
GAATGGATGTGAATATGGCTGCGGAGTTGAGCCCGACGAACTCCTCCAGCAGTGGCGAGTTGAGTGTCTC
CCCAGAACCCCCTCGAGAGACCCAGGCCTTTTTGGGGAAGGTGACTGTCATTGATTACTTCACCTTTCAG
CACAAACACCTGAAGGTGACCAACATTGATGACATGACGGAGACCCTCTATGTAAAGCTGCCGGAGAACA
TGACGCGCTGTGATCACCTCCCCATTACCTGCGAGTATCTGCTGGGGCGGGGGAGCTACGGGGCCGTGTA
TGCACATGCAGATAATGCCACGGTCATACTCTATGACTCTGTGACGGAGCTGTATCACGAGCTCATGGTG
TGTGACATGATTCAGATTGGGAAGGCCACGGCCGAGGATGGGCAGGACAAGGCCCTGGTGGACTACCTGT
CGGCCTGCACGTCCTGCCACGCCCTGTTTATGCCCCAGTTCAGATGCAGTCTCCAGGATTATGGCCACTG
GCATGATGGTAGTATTGAGCCCCTGGTGCGGGGCTTTCAGGGCCTCAAAGATGCCGTTTACTTTCTGAAT
CGGCACTGCGGCCTCTTCCATTCGGACATTAGCCCCAGCAACATCCTGGTGGATTTCACAGACACCATGT
GGGGCATGGGTAGGCTGGTCCTGACTGATTATGGGACTGCTTCCCTCCACGACCGCAACAAGATGCTGGA
TGTGCGGCTAAAGTCTNCTAAGGGCCGGCAGCTCTATC
